>Addgene plasmid #237597 | pMIHP-16283 HA.NWS.VSVG | addgene full sequence | sequence record 477141 | Addgene NGS Result
TTTTCCCAGTCACGACGTTGTAAAACGACGGCGCAAGGAATGGTGCATGCAAGGAGATGGCGCCCAACAG
TCCCCCGGCCACGGGGCCTGCCACCATACCCACGCCGAAACAAGCGCTCATGAGCCCGAAGTGGCGAGCC
CGATCTTCCCCATCGGTGATGTCGGCGATATAGGCGCCAGCAACCGCACCTGTGGCGCCGGTGATGCCGG
CCACGATGCGTCCGGCGTAGAGGCGATTAGTCCAATTTGTTAAAGACAGGATATCAGTGGTCCAGGCTCT
AGTTTTGACTCAACAATATCACCAGCTGAAGCCTATAGAGTACGAGCCATAGATAAAATAAAAGATTTTA
TTTAGTCTCCAGAAAAAGGGGGGAATGAAAGACCCCACCTGTAGGTTTGGCAAGCTAGCTTAAGTAACGC
CATTTTGCAAGGCATGGAAAATACATAACTGAGAATAGAGAAGTTCAGATCAAGGTTAGGAACAGAGAGA
CAGCAGAATATGGGCCAAACAGGATATCTGTGGTAAGCAGTTCCTGCCCCGGCTCAGGGCCAAGAACAGA
TGGTCCCCAGATGCGGTCCCGCCCTCAGCAGTTTCTAGAGAACCATCAGATGTTTCCAGGGTGCCCCAAG
GACCTGAAATGACCCTGTGCCTTATTTGAACTAACCAATCAGTTCGCTTCTCGCTTCTGTTCGCGCGCTT
CTGCTCCCCGAGCTCAATAAAAGAGCCCACAACCCCTCACTCGGCGCGCCAGTCCTCCGATAGACTGCGT
CGCCCGGGTACCCGTATTCCCAATAAAGCCTCTTGCTGTTTGCATCCGAATCGTGGACTCGCTGATCCTT
GGGAGGGTCTCCTCAGATTGATTGACTGCCCACCTCGGGGGTCTTTCATTTGGAGGTTCCACCGAGATTT
GGAGACCCCTGCCCAGGGACCACCGACCCCCCCGCCGGGAGGTAAGCTGGCCAGCGGTCGTTTCGTGTCT
GTCTCTGTCTTTGTGCGTGTTTGTGCCGGCATCTAATGTTTGCGCCTGCGTCTGTACTAGTTAGCTAACT
AGCTCTGTATCTGGCGGACCCGTGGTGGAACTGACGAGTTCTGAACACCCGGCCGCAACCCTGGGAGACG
TCCCAGGGACTTTGGGGGCCGTTTTTGTGGCCCGACCTGAGGAAGGGAGTCGATGTGGAATCCGACCCCG
TCAGGATATGTGGTTCTGGTAGGAGACGAGAACCTAAAACAGTTCCCGCCTCCGTCTGAATTTTTGCTTT
CGGTTTGGAACCGAAGCCGCGCGTCTTGTCTGCTGCAGCGCTGCAGCATCGTTCTGTGTTGTCTCTGTCT
GACTGTGTTTCTGTATTTGTCTGAAAATTAGGGCCAGACTGTTACCACTCCCTTAAGTTTGACCTTAGGT
CACTGGAAAGATGTCGAGCGGATCGCTCACAACCAGTCGGTAGATGTCAAGAAGAGACGTTGGGTTACCT
TCTGCTCTGCAGAATGGCCAACCTTTAACGTCGGATGGCCGCGAGACGGCACCTTTAACCGAGACCTCAT
CACCCAGGTTAAGATCAAGGTCTTTTCACCTGGCCCGCATGGACACCCAGACCAGGTCCCCTACATCGTG
ACCTGGGAAGCCTTGGCTTTTGACCCCCCTCCCTGGGTCAAGCCCTTTGTACACCCTAAGCCTCCGCCTC
CTCTTCCTCCATCCGCCCCGTCTCTCCCCCTTGAACCTCCTCGTTCGACCCCGCCTCGATCCTCCCTTTA
TCCAGCCCTCACTCCTTCTCTAGGCGCCGGAATTCCGAACAGTCTTCCGTAATAGAAGACACAAGGCTCG
AGCGGGATCAATTCCGCCCCCCCCCTAACGTTACTGGCCGAAGCCGCTTGGAATAAGGCCGGTGTGCGTT
TGTCTATATGTTATTTTCCACCATATTGCCGTCTTTTGGCAATGTGAGGGCCCGGAAACCTGGCCCTGTC
TTCTTGACGAGCATTCCTAGGGGTCTTTCCCCTCTCGCCAAAGGAATGCAAGGTCTGTTGAATGTCGTGA
AGGAAGCAGTTCCTCTGGAAGCTTCTTGAAGACAAACAACGTCTGTAGCGACCCTTTGCAGGCAGCGGAA
CCCCCCACCTGGCGACAGGTGCCTCTGCGGCCAAAAGCCACGTGTATAAGATACACCTGCAAAGGCGGCA
CAACCCCAGTGCCACGTTGTGAGTTGGATAGTTGTGGAAAGAGTCAAATGGCTCTCCTCAAGCGTATTCA
ACAAGGGGCTGAAGGATGCCCAGAAGGTACCCCATTGTATGGGATCTGATCTGGGGCCTCGGTGCACATG
CTTTACATGTGTTTAGTCGAGGTTAAAAAAACGTCTAGGCCCCCCGAACCACGGGGACGTGGTTTTCCTT
TGAAAAACACGATAATACCATGCCAGAGCCTTCTAAGTCTGCACCAGCCCCTAAGAAGGGATCTAAGAAA
GCCATCTCTAAGGCGCAGAAGAAGGATGGCAAGAAGCGCAAGCGCAGCCGCAAGGAGAGCTATTCGGTGT
ACGTGTACAAGGTGCTGAAGCAAGTGCACCCCGACACCGGCATCTCCTCCAAGGCCATGGGCATCATGAA
CTCGTTCGTGAACGACATCTTCGAGCGCATCGCGAGCGAGGCGTCCCGCCTGGCGCATTACAACAAGCGC
TCGACCATCACGTCCCGGGAGATCCAGACGGCCGTGCGCCTGCTGCTGCCCGGGGAGCTGGCCAAGCACG
CCGTGTCGGAGGGCACTAAGGCCGTCACCAAGTACACCAGCTCCAAGGACCCACCGGTCGCCACCGGATC
CACGGTCGCCACCATGGGCTACCCATACGATGTGCCAGATTACGCTGGAGGAGGCGGGGGAGGGAACTGG
TCCCACCCCCAATTCGAGAAAGGAGGAGGCGGGGGAGGGTATACAGATATCGAAATGAATAGACTCGGAA
AGGGCATGCTGATGGTGTAAGCGGCCGCGACTCTAGAGTCGACCTGCAGGCATGCAAGCTTCAGGTAGCC
GGCTAACGTTAACAACCGGTACCTCTAGAACTATAGCTAGCATGCGCAAATTTAAAGCGCTGATATCGAT
AAAATAAAAGATTTTATTTAGTCTCCAGAAAAAGGGGGGAATGAAAGACCCCACCTGTAGGTTTGGCAAG
CTAGCTTAAGTAACGCCATTTTGCAAGGCATGGAAAATACATAACTGAGAATAGAGAAGTTCAGATCAAG
GTTAGGAACAGAGAGACAGCAGAATATGGGCCAAACAGGATATCTGTGGTAAGCAGTTCCTGCCCCGGCT
CAGGGCCAAGAACAGATGGTCCCCAGATGCGGTCCCGCCCTCAGCAGTTTCTAGAGAACCATCAGATGTT
TCCAGGGTGCCCCAAGGACCTGAAATGACCCTGTGCCTTATTTGAACTAACCAATCAGTTCGCTTCTCGC
TTCTGTTCGCGCGCTTCTGCTCCCCGAGCTCAATAAAAGAGCCCACAACCCCTCACTCGGCGCGCCAGTC
CTCCGATAGACTGCGTCGCCCGGGTACCCGTGTATCCAATAAACCCTCTTGCAGTTGCATCCGACTTGTG
GTCTCGCTGTTCCTTGGGAGGGTCTCCTCTGAGTGATTGACTACCCGTCAGCGGGGGTCTTTCATGGGTA
ACAGTTTCTTGAAGTTGGAGAACAACATTCTGAGGGTAGGAGTCGAATATTAAGTAATCCTGACTCAATT
AGCCACTGTTTTGAATCCACATACTCCAATACTCCTGAAATAGTTCATTATGGACAGCGCAGAAAGAGCT
GGGGAGAATTGTGAAATTGTTATCCGCTCACAATTCCACACAACATACGAGCCGGAAGCATAAAGTGTAA
AGCCTGGGGTGCCTAATGAGTGAGCTAACTCACATTAATTGCGTTGCGCTCACTGCCCGCTTTCCAGTCG
GGAAACCTGTCGTGCCAGCTGCATTAATGAATCGGCCAACGCGCGGGGAGAGGCGGTTTGCGTATTGGGC
GCTCTTCCGCTTCCTCGCTCACTGACTCGCTGCGCTCGGTCGTTCGGCTGCGGCGAGCGGTATCAGCTCA
CTCAAAGGCGGTAATACGGTTATCCACAGAATCAGGGGATAACGCAGGAAAGAACATGTGAGCAAAAGGC
CAGCAAAAGGCCAGGAACCGTAAAAAGGCCGCGTTGCTGGCGTTTTTCCATAGGCTCCGCCCCCCTGACG
AGCATCACAAAAATCGACGCTCAAGTCAGAGGTGGCGAAACCCGACAGGACTATAAAGATACCAGGCGTT
TCCCCCTGGAAGCTCCCTCGTGCGCTCTCCTGTTCCGACCCTGCCGCTTACCGGATACCTGTCCGCCTTT
CTCCCTTCGGGAAGCGTGGCGCTTTCTCATAGCTCACGCTGTAGGTATCTCAGTTCGGTGTAGGTCGTTC
GCTCCAAGCTGGGCTGTGTGCACGAACCCCCCGTTCAGCCCGACCGCTGCGCCTTATCCGGTAACTATCG
TCTTGAGTCCAACCCGGTAAGACACGACTTATCGCCACTGGCAGCAGCCACTGGTAACAGGATTAGCAGA
GCGAGGTATGTAGGCGGTGCTACAGAGTTCTTGAAGTGGTGGCCTAACTACGGCTACACTAGAAGAACAG
TATTTGGTATCTGCGCTCTGCTGAAGCCAGTTACCTTCGGAAAAAGAGTTGGTAGCTCTTGATCCGGCAA
ACAAACCACCGCTGGTAGCGGTGGTTTTTTTGTTTGCAAGCAGCAGATTACGCGCAGAAAAAAAGGATCT
CAAGAAGATCCTTTGATCTTTTCTACGGGGTCTGACGCTCAGTGGAACGAAAACTCACGTTAAGGGATTT
TGGTCATGAGATTATCAAAAAGGATCTTCACCTAGATCCTTTTAAATTAAAAATGAAGTTTTAAATCAAT
CTAAAGTATATATGAGTAAACTTGGTCTGACAGTTACCAATGCTTAATCAGTGAGGCACCTATCTCAGCG
ATCTGTCTATTTCGTTCATCCATAGTTGCCTGACTCCCCGTCGTGTAGATAACTACGATACGGGAGGGCT
TACCATCTGGCCCCAGTGCTGCAATGATACCGCGAGACCCACGCTCACCGGCTCCAGATTTATCAGCAAT
AAACCAGCCAGCCGGAAGGGCCGAGCGCAGAAGTGGTCCTGCAACTTTATCCGCCTCCATCCAGTCTATT
AATTGTTGCCGGGAAGCTAGAGTAAGTAGTTCGCCAGTTAATAGTTTGCGCAACGTTGTTGCCATTGCTA
CAGGCATCGTGGTGTCACGCTCGTCGTTTGGTATGGCTTCATTCAGCTCCGGTTCCCAACGATCAAGGCG
AGTTACATGATCCCCCATGTTGTGCAAAAAAGCGGTTAGCTCCTTCGGTCCTCCGATCGTTGTCAGAAGT
AAGTTGGCCGCAGTGTTATCACTCATGGTTATGGCAGCACTGCATAATTCTCTTACTGTCATGCCATCCG
TAAGATGCTTTTCTGTGACTGGTGAGTACTCAACCAAGTCATTCTGAGAATAGTGTATGCGGCGACCGAG
TTGCTCTTGCCCGGCGTCAATACGGGATAATACCGCGCCACATAGCAGAACTTTAAAAGTGCTCATCATT
GGAAAACGTTCTTCGGGGCGAAAACTCTCAAGGATCTTACCGCTGTTGAGATCCAGTTCGATGTAACCCA
CTCGTGCACCCAACTGATCTTCAGCATCTTTTACTTTCACCAGCGTTTCTGGGTGAGCAAAAACAGGAAG
GCAAAATGCCGCAAAAAAGGGAATAAGGGCGACACGGAAATGTTGAATACTCATACTCTTCCTTTTTCAA
TATTATTGAAGCATTTATCAGGGTTATTGTCTCATGAGCGGATACATATTTGAATGTATTTAGAAAAATA
AACAAATAGGGGTTCCGCGCACATTTCCCCGAAAAGTGCCACCTGACGTCTAAGAAACCATTATTATCAT
GACATTAACCTATAAAAATAGGCGTATCACGAGGCCCTTTCGTCTCGCGCGTTTCGGTGATGACGGTGAA
AACCTCTGACACATGCAGCTCCCGGAGACGGTCACAGCTTGTCTGTAAGCGGATGCCGGGAGCAGACAAG
CCCGTCAGGGCGCGTCAGCGGGTGTTGGCGGGTGTCGGGGCTGGCTTAACTATGCGGCATCAGAGCAGAT
TGTACTGAGAGTGCACCATATGCGGTGTGAAATACCGCACAGATGCGTAAGGAGAAAATACCGCATCAGG
CGCCATTCGCCATTCAGGCTGCGCAACTGTTGGGAAGGGCGATCGGTGCGGGCCTCTTCGCTATTACGCC
AGCTGGCGAAAGGGGGATGTGCTGCAAGGCGATTAAGTTGGGTAACGCCAGGG
Features (pLannotate 1.2.2; 20 found; start..end, strand, type, name):
     32..233     -  CDS            TcR (fragment): tetracycline efflux protein; tet; confers resistance to tetracycline
    234..332     +  CDS            env (fragment): murine leukemia virus gPr80 envelope polyprotein precursor; env; proteolytically cleaved into gp70SU and p15TM subunits
    374..890     +  LTR            5' LTR: 5' long terminal repeat from murine embryonic stem cell virus
    954..1295    +  misc_feature   MESV Ψ: packaging signal of murine embryonic stem cell virus
   1362..1778    +  CDS            gag (truncated): truncated Moloney murine leukemia virus (MMLV) gag gene lacking the start codon
   1837..2397    +  misc_feature   IRES: internal ribosome entry site (IRES) of the encephalomyocarditis virus (EMCV)
   2400..2777    +  CDS            H2bc3: H2B1B_MOUSE - Also known as Hist1h2bb Experimental evidence at protein level: Swiss-Prot protein existence level 1. Core component of nucleosome. Nucleosomes wrap and compact DNA into chromatin, limiting DNA accessibility to the cellular machineries which require DNA as a template. Histones thereby play a central role in transcription regulation, DNA repair, DNA replication and chromosomal stability. DNA accessibility is regulated via a complex set of post-translational modifications of histones, also called histone code, and nucleosome remodeling. From Mus musculus (Mouse).
   2820..2846    +  CDS            3xHA (fragment): three tandem HA epitope tags
   2971..3001    +  misc_feature   MCS (fragment): pUC18/19 multiple cloning site
   3121..3635    +  LTR            3' LTR: 3' long terminal repeat from murine embryonic stem cell virus
   3797..3813    -  protein_bind   lac operator: The lac repressor binds to the lac operator to inhibit transcription in E. coli. This inhibition can be relieved by adding lactose or isopropyl-β-D-thiogalactopyranoside (IPTG). lac repressor encoded by lacI
   3821..3851    -  promoter       lac promoter: promoter for the E. coli lac operon
   3866..3887    -  protein_bind   CAP binding site: CAP binding activates transcription in the presence of cAMP. E. coli catabolite activator protein
   3900..3992    -  CDS            lacI (fragment): lac repressor; lacI; The lac repressor binds to the lac operator to inhibit transcription in E. coli. This inhibition can be relieved by adding lactose or isopropyl-β-D-thiogalactopyranoside (IPTG).
   4175..4763    -  rep_origin     ori: high-copy-number ColE1/pMB1/pBR322/pUC origin of replication
   4934..5794    -  CDS            AmpR: β-lactamase; bla; confers resistance to ampicillin, carbenicillin, and related antibiotics
   5795..5899    -  promoter       AmpR promoter: bla
   5994..6029    +  CDS            rop (fragment): Rop protein, which maintains plasmids at low copy number; rop
   6131..6230    +  misc_feature   bom (fragment): basis of mobility region from pBR322
   6236..32      -  CDS            lacZα (fragment) (across the origin): LacZα fragment of β-galactosidase; lacZ fragment
