[The description below was written by a language model from this plasmid's Addgene catalogue record and pLannotate feature annotations shown in this document.]
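Description:
pMIHP-16283 HA.NWS.VSVG is a gammaretroviral transfer vector of about 6.4 kb, deposited as an empty backbone. It belongs to the p.MIHP series, which the record describes as derived from p.MIGII by replacing the GFP reporter with epitope-tagged histone. It is maintained in E. coli through a high-copy ColE1/pUC-type origin and selected with ampicillin via the β-lactamase gene. The other bacterial annotations (tetracycline resistance, lacI, lacZα, rop, bom and a short env piece) are only fragments left over from earlier cloning steps and are not expected to be functional.

The retroviral unit is bounded by 5' and 3' long terminal repeats of murine embryonic stem cell virus and carries the MESV Ψ packaging signal plus a truncated, start-codon-less MMLV gag segment. Together these allow the genomic RNA to be packaged when the viral proteins are supplied in trans. Transcription is driven by the 5' LTR, as no separate internal promoter is annotated. Downstream of gag, an EMCV IRES directs cap-independent translation of mouse histone H2B (H2bc3) followed by epitope tags. The catalogue lists these as HA, NWS and VSVG, although the automated annotation picked up only an HA-type fragment.

No insert is present, and a gene of interest would presumably be placed upstream of the IRES, as in the parental MIG design, though the record does not specify the cloning site. The tagged histone acts as a nucleus-localised marker, and this specific epitope combination serves as a "Flow Code" barcode identifying transduced cells by antibody staining and flow cytometry. The record also notes that the plasmid is to be used with mRNAs, without further explanation.
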