Addgene plasmid #237597: pMIHP-16283 HA.NWS.VSVG
Purpose: (Empty Backbone) HA.NWS.VSVG Flow Code Plasmid This plasmid is to be used with mRNAs.
Depositing lab: Adrian Liston. Depositing organization: Babraham Institute.
Backbone
  Vector backbone: p.MIHP — made from p.MIGII with the GFP element being replaced with the histone epitopes
  Vector type: Retroviral
  Tag / fusion protein: HA; NWS; VSVG
Growth in bacteria
  Bacterial resistance: Ampicillin, 100 μg/mL
  Growth temperature: 30°C
  Growth strain: NEB Stable
  Copy number: Unknown
Gene/Insert
  Gene/Insert name: None
Terms and licenses: Academic/Nonprofit Terms; Industry Terms: Not Available to Industry
How to cite: pMIHP-16283 HA.NWS.VSVG was a gift from Adrian Liston (Addgene plasmid # 237597 ; http://n2t.net/addgene:237597 ; RRID:Addgene_237597)
